Addgene plasmid #61661: SNAP-EF(N)-20nmSAH-GFP(1-10)
Purpose: 20nm SAH scaffold with EF Hand and split GFP attachment sites
Depositing lab: Kristen Verhey. Depositing organization: University of Michigan. Publication: A method for multiprotein assembly in cells reveals independent action of kinesins in complex. Norris SR, Soppina V, Dizaji AS, Schimert KI, Sept D, Cai D, Sivaramakrishnan S, Verhey KJ. J Cell Biol. 2014 Nov 10;207(3):393-406. doi: 10.1083/jcb.201407086. Epub 2014 Nov 3. PubMed 25365993.
Backbone
  Vector backbone: C1
  Backbone manufacturer: Clontech
  Backbone size w/o insert (bp): 4013
  Total vector size (bp): 5796
  Vector type: Mammalian Expression
Growth in bacteria
  Bacterial resistance: Kanamycin, 50 μg/mL
  Growth temperature: 37°C
  Growth strain: DH5alpha
  Copy number: High Copy
Gene/Insert
  Gene/Insert name: SNAP-EF(N)-20nmSAH-GFP(1-10)
  Insert size (bp): 1860
Terms and licenses: Academic/Nonprofit Terms; Industry Terms: Not Available to Industry
Depositor comments: GFP(1-10) sequence provided by F Pinaud [(2011) PNAS 108:E301-E210] based on work in the lab of G Waldo engineering the split GFP to function as a self assembling bipartite protein [Cabantous et al. (2005) Nat Biotechnol 23:102–107].
How to cite: SNAP-EF(N)-20nmSAH-GFP(1-10) was a gift from Kristen Verhey (Addgene plasmid # 61661 ; http://n2t.net/addgene:61661 ; RRID:Addgene_61661)
