[The description below was written by a language model from this plasmid's Addgene catalogue record and pLannotate feature annotations shown in this document.]
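Description:
SNAP-EF(N)-20nmSAH-GFP(1-10) is a 5.8 kb mammalian expression plasmid built on a Clontech C1-type backbone. It is propagated in E. coli from a high-copy ColE1/pUC origin and also carries an f1 origin. Selection relies on a single NeoR/KanR (Tn5 aminoglycoside phosphotransferase) gene placed behind tandem bacterial (AmpR/bla) and SV40 early promoters and terminated by the HSV TK polyadenylation signal, so the same cassette gives kanamycin resistance in bacteria and can support G418 selection in mammalian cells. Short annotated fragments of ble, SV40 large T antigen and a bGH poly(A) signal appear to be backbone remnants rather than functional parts.

The roughly 1.9 kb insert is a single fusion protein driven by the CMV immediate-early enhancer and promoter and terminated by the SV40 poly(A) signal. Reading from the N terminus, the annotation shows an MGMT-derived coding sequence, consistent with the SNAP-tag named in the construct, which is an engineered form of this alkyltransferase used for covalent labelling with benzylguanine dyes. This is followed by a fragment of the calcium-binding protein S100G (calbindin D9k), corresponding to the N-terminal EF-hand half, "EF(N)". An unannotated stretch of about 340 bp then lies where the 20 nm single alpha-helix (SAH) spacer would be expected. The fusion ends with GFP(1-10), the first ten β-strands of superfolder GFP.

The stated purpose is a rigid 20 nm scaffold with two orthogonal docking sites. Presumably, partners carrying the complementary EF-hand half or the GFP11 strand assemble at opposite ends, with GFP reconstitution reporting attachment. The associated work used such scaffolds for multiprotein assembly in cells, to study kinesin motors acting in a complex.
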