Features (pLannotate 1.2.2; 16 found; start..end, strand, type, name):
     61..364     +  enhancer       CMV enhancer: human cytomegalovirus immediate early enhancer
    365..568     +  promoter       CMV promoter: human cytomegalovirus (CMV) immediate early promoter
    613..1233    +  CDS            MGMT: MGMT_HUMAN - Experimental evidence at protein level: Swiss-Prot protein existence level 1. Involved in the cellular defense against the biological effects of O6-methylguanine (O6-MeG) and O4-methylthymine (O4-MeT) in DNA. Repairs the methylated nucleobase in DNA by stoichiometrically transferring the methyl group to a cysteine residue in the enzyme. This is a suicide reaction: the enzyme is irreversibly inactivated. From Homo sapiens (Human).
   1264..1446    +  CDS            S100G (fragment): S100G_PIG - Also known as CALB3, S100D. Experimental evidence at protein level: Swiss-Prot protein existence level 1. From Sus scrofa (Pig).
   1786..2427    +  CDS            GFP(1-10): fragment of superfolder GFP consisting of the first 10 β-strands associates with GFP11, the 11th β-strand, to reconstitute fluorescent GFP (Cabantous et al., 2005; Kamiyama et al., 2016)
   2432..2460    +  misc_feature   MCS (fragment): multiple cloning site
   2477..2561    +  CDS            large T antigen (fragment): large T antigen from SV40 (simian virus 40)
   2584..2705    +  polyA_signal   SV40 poly(A) signal: SV40 polyadenylation signal
   2739..3167    -  rep_origin     f1 ori (sequence partly withheld): f1 bacteriophage origin of replication; arrow indicates direction of (+) strand synthesis
   3194..3298    +  promoter       AmpR promoter: bla
   3300..3657    +  promoter       SV40 promoter: SV40 enhancer and early promoter
   3692..4486    +  CDS            NeoR/KanR: aminoglycoside phosphotransferase from Tn5; aph(3')-II (or nptII); confers resistance to neomycin, kanamycin, and G418 (Geneticin®)
   4507..4659    +  CDS            ble (fragment): BLE_KLEPN - Experimental evidence at protein level: Swiss-Prot protein existence level 1. Binding protein with a strong affinity to the bleomycin family of antibiotics. Binds to CL990; an antimitotic-antibiotic compound. From Klebsiella pneumoniae.
   4718..4765    +  polyA_signal   HSV TK poly(A) signal: herpes simplex virus thymidine kinase polyadenylation signal (Cole and Stacy, 1985)
   4856..4872    -  polyA_signal   bGH poly(A) signal (fragment): bovine growth hormone polyadenylation signal
   5094..5682    +  rep_origin     ori: high-copy-number ColE1/pMB1/pBR322/pUC origin of replication
>Addgene plasmid #61661 | SNAP-EF(N)-20nmSAH-GFP(1-10) | depositor full sequence | sequence record 100659 | Full plasmid sequence
TAGTTATTAATAGTAATCAATTACGGGGTCATTAGTTCATAGCCCATATATGGAGTTCCGCGTTACATAA
CTTACGGTAAATGGCCCGCCTGGCTGACCGCCCAACGACCCCCGCCCATTGACGTCAATAATGACGTATG
TTCCCATAGTAACGCCAATAGGGACTTTCCATTGACGTCAATGGGTGGAGTATTTACGGTAAACTGCCCA
CTTGGCAGTACATCAAGTGTATCATATGCCAAGTACGCCCCCTATTGACGTCAATGACGGTAAATGGCCC
GCCTGGCATTATGCCCAGTACATGACCTTATGGGACTTTCCTACTTGGCAGTACATCTACGTATTAGTCA
TCGCTATTACCATGGTGATGCGGTTTTGGCAGTACATCAATGGGCGTGGATAGCGGTTTGACTCACGGGG
ATTTCCAAGTCTCCACCCCATTGACGTCAATGGGAGTTTGTTTTGGCACCAAAATCAACGGGACTTTCCA
AAATGTCGTAACAACTCCGCCCCATTGACGCAAATGGGCGGTAGGCGTGTACGGTGGGAGGTCTATATAA
GCAGAGCTGGTTTAGTGAACCGTCAGATCCGCTAGCGCTACCGGTCGCCACCATGGACAAGGATTGTGAA
ATGAAACGCACCACACTGGACAGCCCTTTGGGGAAGCTGGAGCTGTCTGGTTGTGAGCAGGGTCTGCACG
AAATAAAGCTCCTGGGCAAGGGGACGTCTGCAGCTGATGCCGTGGAGGTCCCAGCCCCCGCTGCGGTTCT
CGGAGGTCCGGAGCCCCTGATGCAATGCACAGCCTGGCTGAATGCCTATTTCCACCAGCCCGAGGCTATC
GAAGAGTTCCCCGTGCCGGCTCTTCACCATCCCGTTTTCCAGCAAGAGTCGTTCACCAGACAGGTGTTAT
GGAAGCTGCTGAAGGTTGTGAAATTCGGAGAAGTGATTTCTTACCAGCAATTAGCAGCCCTGGCAGGCAA
CCCCGCAGCCACGGCAGCAGTGGGAGGAGCAATGAGAGGCAATCCTGTCCCTATCCTGATCCCGTGCCAC
AGAGTGGTCTGCAGCAGCGGAGCCGTGGGCGGTTACGAGGGTGGACTGGCCGTGAAGGAATGGCTTCTGG
CCCATGAAGGCCATCGGTTGGGGAAGCCAGGCTTGGGAGGGAGCTCAGGTCTGGCAGGGGCCTGGCTCAA
GGGAGCGGGAGCTACCTCGGGCTCCCCGCCTGCTGGCCGAAACGTGTACAAGTCCGGAAGCGGTGGATCA
GGCGCTAGCATGAAATCCCCGGAAGAACTCAAAGGAATCTTTGAAAAGTACGCCGCGAAGGAGGGGGACC
CCAACCAATTGTCGAAGGAGGAGCTTAAACTGTTGCTTCAGACGGAGTTCCCTTCGCTGCTCAAGGGGAT
GGGTTCGGGGCTCGAGAGGGATCTGGGAAGCGGAGGAAGCGGAGAGGAAGAAGAAAGAAAGCGGAGGGAG
AAGAAGAAGAAGGAAGAAGAGGAAAAGAAGAAGAAGGAAGAAGAAGAAAAGAAAAAGAAGGAAGAGGAAG
AGAAGAAAAAGAAGGAAGAAGAAGAGAAGAAAAAGAAGGAAGAAGAAGAAAAGAAGAAGCAGGAGGAAGA
GGAGAAAAAGAAGAAGGAAGAAGAAGAGAAGAAGAAGCAGGAAGAAGCAGAAAAGATGAAGAATGAAGAT
GAAGAAAATAAGAAGAATGAAGATGAAGAAAAGAAGAAGAACGAAGAAGAGGAAAAAAAGAAGCAGGAAG
AGGGAAGCGGAGGAAGCGGAAAGCTTGGATCCGGAATGTCCAAAGGAGAAGAACTGTTTACCGGTGTTGT
GCCAATTTTGGTTGAACTCGATGGTGATGTCAACGGACATAAGTTCTCAGTGAGAGGCGAAGGAGAAGGT
GACGCCACCATTGGAAAATTGACTCTTAAATTCATCTGTACTACTGGTAAACTTCCTGTACCATGGCCGA
CTCTCGTAACAACGCTTACGTACGGAGTTCAGTGCTTTTCGAGATACCCAGACCATATGAAAAGACATGA
CTTTTTTAAGTCGGCTATGCCTGAAGGTTACGTGCAAGAAAGAACAATTTCGTTCAAAGATGATGGAAAA
TATAAAACTAGAGCAGTTGTTAAATTTGAAGGAGATACTTTGGTTAACCGCATTGAACTGAAAGGAACAG
ATTTTAAAGAAGATGGTAATATTCTTGGACACAAACTCGAATACAATTTTAATAGTCATAACGTATACAT
CACTGCTGATAAGCAAAAGAACGGAATTAAAGCGAATTTCACAGTACGCCATAATGTAGAAGATGGCAGT
GTTCAACTTGCCGACCATTACCAACAAAACACCCCTATTGGAGACGGTCCGGTACTTCTTCCTGATAATC
ACTACCTCTCAACACAAACAGTCCTGAGCAAAGATCCAAATGAAAAAGGAACAGTCGACGGTACCGCGGG
CCCGGGATCCACCGGATCTAGATAACTGATCATAATCAGCCATACCACATTTGTAGAGGTTTTACTTGCT
TTAAAAAACCTCCCACACCTCCCCCTGAACCTGAAACATAAAATGAATGCAATTGTTGTTGTTAACTTGT
TTATTGCAGCTTATAATGGTTACAAATAAAGCAATAGCATCACAAATTTCACAAATAAAGCATTTTTTTC
ACTGCATTCTAGTTGTGGTTTGTCCAAACTCATCAATGTATCTTAAGGCGTAAATTGTAAGCGTTAATAT
TTTGTTAAAATTCGCGTTAAATTTTTGTTAAATCAGCTCATTTTTTAACCAATAGGCCGAAATCGGCAAA
ATCCCTTATAAATCAAAAGAATAGACCGAGATAGGGT
[37 nt withheld, positions 2838-2874]
AAAGAACGTGGACTCCAACGTCAAAGG
[49 nt withheld, positions 2902-2950]
T
[91 nt withheld, positions 2952-3042]
G
[124 nt withheld, positions 3044-3167]
CAGGTGGCACTTTTCGGGGAAATGTGCGCGGAACCCCTATTTGTTTATTTTTCTAAATACATTCAAATAT
GTATCCGCTCATGAGACAATAACCCTGATAAATGCTTCAATAATATTGAAAAAGGAAGAGTCCTGAGGCG
GAAAGAACCAGCTGTGGAATGTGTGTCAGTTAGGGTGTGGAAAGTCCCCAGGCTCCCCAGCAGGCAGAAG
TATGCAAAGCATGCATCTCAATTAGTCAGCAACCAGGTGTGGAAAGTCCCCAGGCTCCCCAGCAGGCAGA
AGTATGCAAAGCATGCATCTCAATTAGTCAGCAACCATAGTCCCGCCCCTAACTCCGCCCATCCCGCCCC
TAACTCCGCCCAGTTCCGCCCATTCTCCGCCCCATGGCTGACTAATTTTTTTTATTTATGCAGAGGCCGA
GGCCGCCTCGGCCTCTGAGCTATTCCAGAAGTAGTGAGGAGGCTTTTTTGGAGGCCTAGGCTTTTGCAAA
GATCGATCAAGAGACAGGATGAGGATCGTTTCGCATGATTGAACAAGATGGATTGCACGCAGGTTCTCCG
GCCGCTTGGGTGGAGAGGCTATTCGGCTATGACTGGGCACAACAGACAATCGGCTGCTCTGATGCCGCCG
TGTTCCGGCTGTCAGCGCAGGGGCGCCCGGTTCTTTTTGTCAAGACCGACCTGTCCGGTGCCCTGAATGA
ACTGCAAGACGAGGCAGCGCGGCTATCGTGGCTGGCCACGACGGGCGTTCCTTGCGCAGCTGTGCTCGAC
GTTGTCACTGAAGCGGGAAGGGACTGGCTGCTATTGGGCGAAGTGCCGGGGCAGGATCTCCTGTCATCTC
ACCTTGCTCCTGCCGAGAAAGTATCCATCATGGCTGATGCAATGCGGCGGCTGCATACGCTTGATCCGGC
TACCTGCCCATTCGACCACCAAGCGAAACATCGCATCGAGCGAGCACGTACTCGGATGGAAGCCGGTCTT
GTCGATCAGGATGATCTGGACGAAGAGCATCAGGGGCTCGCGCCAGCCGAACTGTTCGCCAGGCTCAAGG
CGAGCATGCCCGACGGCGAGGATCTCGTCGTGACCCATGGCGATGCCTGCTTGCCGAATATCATGGTGGA
AAATGGCCGCTTTTCTGGATTCATCGACTGTGGCCGGCTGGGTGTGGCGGACCGCTATCAGGACATAGCG
TTGGCTACCCGTGATATTGCTGAAGAGCTTGGCGGCGAATGGGCTGACCGCTTCCTCGTGCTTTACGGTA
TCGCCGCTCCCGATTCGCAGCGCATCGCCTTCTATCGCCTTCTTGACGAGTTCTTCTGAGCGGGACTCTG
GGGTTCGAAATGACCGACCAAGCGACGCCCAACCTGCCATCACGAGATTTCGATTCCACCGCCGCCTTCT
ATGAAAGGTTGGGCTTCGGAATCGTTTTCCGGGACGCCGGCTGGATGATCCTCCAGCGCGGGGATCTCAT
GCTGGAGTTCTTCGCCCACCCTAGGGGGAGGCTAACTGAAACACGGAAGGAGACAATACCGGAAGGAACC
CGCGCTATGACGGCAATAAAAAGACAGAATAAAACGCACGGTGTTGGGTCGTTTGTTCATAAACGCGGGG
TTCGGTCCCAGGGCTGGCACTCTGTCGATACCCCACCGAGACCCCATTGGGGCCAATACGCCCGCGTTTC
TTCCTTTTCCCCACCCCACCCCCCAAGTTCGGGTGAAGGCCCAGGGCTCGCAGCCAACGTCGGGGCGGCA
GGCCCTGCCATAGCCTCAGGTTACTCATATATACTTTAGATTGATTTAAAACTTCATTTTTAATTTAAAA
GGATCTAGGTGAAGATCCTTTTTGATAATCTCATGACCAAAATCCCTTAACGTGAGTTTTCGTTCCACTG
AGCGTCAGACCCCGTAGAAAAGATCAAAGGATCTTCTTGAGATCCTTTTTTTCTGCGCGTAATCTGCTGC
TTGCAAACAAAAAAACCACCGCTACCAGCGGTGGTTTGTTTGCCGGATCAAGAGCTACCAACTCTTTTTC
CGAAGGTAACTGGCTTCAGCAGAGCGCAGATACCAAATACTGTCCTTCTAGTGTAGCCGTAGTTAGGCCA
CCACTTCAAGAACTCTGTAGCACCGCCTACATACCTCGCTCTGCTAATCCTGTTACCAGTGGCTGCTGCC
AGTGGCGATAAGTCGTGTCTTACCGGGTTGGACTCAAGACGATAGTTACCGGATAAGGCGCAGCGGTCGG
GCTGAACGGGGGGTTCGTGCACACAGCCCAGCTTGGAGCGAACGACCTACACCGAACTGAGATACCTACA
GCGTGAGCTATGAGAAAGCGCCACGCTTCCCGAAGGGAGAAAGGCGGACAGGTATCCGGTAAGCGGCAGG
GTCGGAACAGGAGAGCGCACGAGGGAGCTTCCAGGGGGAAACGCCTGGTATCTTTATAGTCCTGTCGGGT
TTCGCCACCTCTGACTTGAGCGTCGATTTTTGTGATGCTCGTCAGGGGGGCGGAGCCTATGGAAAAACGC
CAGCAACGCGGCCTTTTTACGGTTCCTGGCCTTTTGCTGGCCTTTTGCTCACATGTTCTTTCCTGCGTTA
TCCCCTGATTCTGTGGATAACCGTATTACCGCCATGCAT
