>Addgene plasmid #61661 | SNAP-EF(N)-20nmSAH-GFP(1-10) | addgene partial sequence | sequence record 103055 | CMV-F 5'-CGCAAATGGGCGGTAGGCGTG-3'
AGTGAACCGTCAGATCCGCTAGCGCTACCGGTCGCCACCATGGACAAGGATTGTGAAATGAAACGCACCA
CACTGGACAGCCCTTTGGGGAAGCTGGAGCTGTCTGGTTGTGAGCAGGGTCTGCACGAAATAAAGCTCCT
GGGCAAGGGGACGTCTGCAGCTGATGCCGTGGAGGTCCCAGCCCCCGCTGCGGTTCTCGGAGGTCCGGAG
CCCCTGATGCAATGCACAGCCTGGCTGAATGCCTATTTCCACCAGCCCGAGGCTATCGAAGAGTTCCCCG
TGCCGGCTCTTCACCATCCCGTTTTCCAGCAAGAGTCGTTCACCAGACAGGTGTTATGGAAGCTGCTGAA
GGTTGTGAAATTCGGAGAAGTGATTTCTTACCAGCAATTAGCAGCCCTGGCAGGCAACCCCGCAGCCACG
GCAGCAGTGGGAGGAGCAATGAGAGGCAATCCTGTCCCTATCCTGATCCCGTGCCACAGAGTGGTCTGCA
GCAGCGGAGCCGTGGGCGGTTACGAGGGTGGACTGGCCGTGAAGGAATGGCTTCTGGCCCATGAAGGCCA
TCGGTTGGGGAAGCCAGGCTTGGGAGGGAGCTCAGGTCTGGCAGGGGCCTGGCTCAAGGGAGCGGGAGCT
ACCTCGGGCTCCCCGCCTGCTGGCCGAAACGTGTACAAGTCCGGAAGCGGTGGATCAGGCGCTAGCATGA
AATCCCCGGAAGAACTCAAAGGAATCTTTG
