>Addgene plasmid #61661 | SNAP-EF(N)-20nmSAH-GFP(1-10) | addgene partial sequence | sequence record 103056 | SV40pA-R 5'-GAAATTTGTGATGCTATTGC-3'
GTTAACAACAACAATTGCATTCATTTTATGTTTCAGGTTCAGGGGGAGGTGTGGGAGGTTTTTTAAAGCA
AGTAAAACCTCTACAAATGTGGTATGGCTGATTATGATCAGTTATCTAGATCCGGTGGATCCCGGGCCCG
CGGTACCGTCGACTGTTCCTTTTTCATTTGGATCTTTGCTCAGGACTGTTTGTGTTGAGAGGTAGTGATT
ATCAGGAAGAAGTACCGGACCGTCTCCAATAGGGGTGTTTTGTTGGTAATGGTCGGCAAGTTGAACACTG
CCATCTTCTACATTATGGCGTACTGTGAAATTCGCTTTAATTCCGTTCTTTTGCTTATCAGCAGTGATGT
ATACGTTATGACTATTAAAATTGTATTCGAGTTTGTGTCCAAGAATATTACCATCTTCTTTAAAATCTGT
TCCTTTCAGTTCAATGCGGTTAACCAAAGTATCTCCTTCAAATTTAACAACTGCTCTAGTTTTATATTTT
CCATCATCTTTGAACGAAATTGTTCTTTCTTGCACGTAACCTTCAGGCATAGCCGACTTAAAAAAGTCAT
GTCTTTTCATATGGTCTGGGTATCTCGAAAAGCACTGAACTCCGTACGTAAGCGTTGTTACGAGAGTCGG
CCATGGTACAGGAAGTTTACCAGTAGTACAGATGAATTTAAGAGTCAATTTTCCAATGGTGGCGTCACCT
TCTCCTTCGCCTCTCACTGAGAACTTATGTCCGTTGACATCACCATCGAGTTC
