>Addgene plasmid #61661 | SNAP-EF(N)-20nmSAH-GFP(1-10) | addgene partial sequence | sequence record 104358 | SNAPtag-F 5'-CGTGAAGGAATGGCTTCTGG-3'
CTTGGGAGGGAGCTCAGGTCTGGCAGGGGCCTGGCTCAAGGGAGCGGGAGCTACCTCGGGCTCCCCGCCT
GCTGGCCGAAACGTGTACAAGTCCGGAAGCGGTGGATCAGGCGCTAGCATGAAATCCCCGGAAGAACTCA
AAGGAATCTTTGAAAAGTACGCCGCGAAGGAGGGGGACCCCAACCAATTGTCGAAGGAGGAGCTTAAACT
GTTGCTTCAGACGGAGTTCCCTTCGCTGCTCAAGGGGATGGGTTCGGGGCTCGAGAGGGATCTGGGAAGC
GGAGGAAGCGGAGAGGAAGAAGAAAGAAAGCGGAGGGAGAAGAAGAAGAAGGAAGAAGAGGAAAAGAAGA
AGAAGGAAGAAGAAGAAAAGAAAAAGAAGGAAGAGGAAGAGAAGAAAAAGAAGGAAGAAGAAGAGAAGAA
AAAGAAGGAAGAAGAAGAAAAGAAGAAGCAGGAGGAAGAGGAGAAAAAGAAGAAGGAAGAAGAAGAGAAG
AAGAAGCAGGAAGAAGCAGAAAAGATGAAGAATGAAGATGAAGAAAATAAGAAGAATGAAGATGAAGAAA
AGAAGAAGAACGAAGAAGAGGAAAAAAAGAAGCAGGAAGAGGGAAGCGGAGGAAGCGGAAAGCTTGGATC
CGGAATGTCCAAAGGAGAAGAACTGTTTACCGGTGTTGTGCCAATTTTGGTTGAACTCGATGGTGATGTC
